Addgene plasmid #65027: pUC18-mini-Tn7T-Gm-LacZ20
Purpose: (Empty Backbone) GmR mini-Tn7 vector, for construction of B-galactosidase protein fusions, frame 2. See Depositor Comments below for information regarding the lacZ sequence.
Depositing lab: Herbert Schweizer. Depositing organization: Colorado State University, Fort Collins. Publication: mini-Tn7 insertion in bacteria with single attTn7 sites: example Pseudomonas aeruginosa. Choi KH, Schweizer HP. Nat Protoc. 2006;1(1):153-61. 10.1038/nprot.2006.24 PubMed 17406227.
Backbone
  Vector backbone: pUC18-mini-Tn7T-Gm
  Backbone manufacturer: Herbert Schweizer
  Vector type: Bacterial Expression
  Tag / fusion protein: lacZ (C terminal on backbone)
Growth in bacteria
  Bacterial resistance: Gentamicin, 10 μg/mL
  Growth temperature: 37°C
  Growth strain: DH5alpha
  Growth instructions: also Ampicillin resistant
  Copy number: High Copy
Gene/Insert
  Cloning method: Restriction Enzyme
Terms and licenses: Academic/Nonprofit Terms; Industry Terms
Depositor comments: GenBank Accession # DQ296495 Compared to the Genbank reference sequence DQ296495, Addgene's sequencing results found T920I, D999E and F1000L mutations in lacZ. The effect of these differences is unknown. Note that the amino acid numbering is relative to the lacZ encoded by this plasmid.
How to cite: pUC18-mini-Tn7T-Gm-LacZ20 was a gift from Herbert Schweizer (Addgene plasmid # 65027 ; http://n2t.net/addgene:65027 ; RRID:Addgene_65027)
