[The description below was written by a language model from this plasmid's Addgene catalogue record and pLannotate feature annotations shown in this document.]
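Description:
pUC18-mini-Tn7T-Gm-LacZ20 is an empty-backbone mini-Tn7 delivery vector for building β-galactosidase protein (translational) fusions in bacteria, supplied in reading frame 2. It is built on the pUC18-mini-Tn7T-Gm backbone. The plasmid is 7,429 bp and replicates at high copy in E. coli from a ColE1/pUC-type origin. The backbone carries AmpR (β-lactamase) with its own promoter, so the plasmid confers ampicillin resistance in addition to the gentamicin resistance used for routine selection. A fragment of the pBR322 bom region is also annotated; bom is the basis-of-mobility element associated with conjugal mobilisation.

The transposable segment lies between the Tn7R and Tn7L ends. Starting from Tn7R, it contains a short multiple-cloning-site remnant and then tandem lambda t0 and rrnB T1 transcription terminators, which serve to insulate the element from read-through transcription. Next comes a gentamicin acetyltransferase gene (aacC1) driven by the class 1 integron Pc promoter. This marker is flanked by FRT sites, so FLP recombinase can excise it after integration. The final element is a full-length lacZ coding sequence. No promoter is annotated upstream of lacZ. A gene fragment cloned by restriction enzymes ahead of it is therefore expected to supply the transcription and translation signals and to be joined in frame, with lacZ as the C-terminal fusion partner.

The associated publication describes mini-Tn7 insertion at single attTn7 sites, using Pseudomonas aeruginosa as the example. This supports use of the vector for single-copy chromosomal reporter fusions. The transposition functions are not encoded on this plasmid and must be provided separately. Repository sequencing found three amino-acid differences in lacZ relative to the GenBank reference (T920I, D999E and F1000L), and their effect is unknown.
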