Features (pLannotate 1.2.2; 18 found; start..end, strand, type, name):
    137..236     +  misc_feature   bom (fragment): basis of mobility region from pBR322
    242..310     -  CDS            lacZα (fragment): LacZα fragment of β-galactosidase; lacZ fragment
    382..580     -  mobile_element Tn7R (fragment): mini-Tn7 element (right end of the Tn7 transposon) Tn7
    584..608     -  misc_feature   MCS (fragment): pBluescript multiple cloning site
    629..723     +  terminator     lambda t0 terminator: transcription terminator from phage lambda
    733..762     +  CDS            CmR (fragment): chloramphenicol acetyltransferase confers resistance to chloramphenicol
    826..912     +  terminator     rrnB T1 terminator: Escherichia coli rrnB; transcription terminator T1 from the E. coli rrnB gene
    972..1005    +  protein_bind   FRT (minimal): supports FLP-mediated excision but not integration (Turan and Bode, 2011) FLP recombinase from the Saccharomyces cerevisiae 2μ plasmid
   1135..1668    -  CDS            GmR: gentamycin acetyltransferase; aacC1; confers resistance to gentamycin
   1857..1885    -  promoter       Pc promoter: intI1 (promoter lies within the coding sequence); class 1 integron promoter
   1926..1973    +  protein_bind   FRT: FLP-mediated recombination occurs in the 8-bp core sequence TCTAGAAA (Turan and Bode, 2011). FLP recombinase from the Saccharomyces cerevisiae 2μ plasmid
   2054..5101    +  CDS            lacZ: β-galactosidase; lacZ
   5175..5340    -  mobile_element Tn7L: mini-Tn7 element (left end of the Tn7 transposon) Tn7
   5373..5427    -  CDS            lacI (fragment): lac repressor; lacI; The lac repressor binds to the lac operator to inhibit transcription in E. coli. This inhibition can be relieved by adding lactose or isopropyl-β-D-thiogalactopyranoside (IPTG).
   5610..6198    -  rep_origin     ori: high-copy-number ColE1/pMB1/pBR322/pUC origin of replication
   6369..7229    -  CDS            AmpR: β-lactamase; bla; confers resistance to ampicillin, carbenicillin, and related antibiotics
   7230..7334    -  promoter       AmpR promoter: bla
   7429..35      +  CDS            rop (fragment) (across the origin): Rop protein, which maintains plasmids at low copy number; rop
>Addgene plasmid #65027 | pUC18-mini-Tn7T-Gm-LacZ20 | depositor full sequence | sequence record 109989 | pUC18-mini-Tn7T-Gm-LacZ20 sequence 7429 bps
TCGCGCGTTTCGGTGATGACGGTGAAAACCTCTGACACATGCAGCTCCCGGAGACGGTCACAGCTTGTCT
GTAAGCGGATGCCGGGAGCAGACAAGCCCGTCAGGGCGCGTCAGCGGGTGTTGGCGGGTGTCGGGGCTGG
CTTAACTATGCGGCATCAGAGCAGATTGTACTGAGAGTGCACCATATGCGGTGTGAAATACCGCACAGAT
GCGTAAGGAGAAAATACCGCATCAGGCGCCATTCGCCATTCAGGCTGCGCAACTGTTGGGAAGGGCGATC
GGTGCGGGCCTCTTCGCTATTACGCCAGCTAGAGGACCAGCCGCGTAACCTGGCAAAATCGGTTACGGTT
GAGTAATAAATGGATGCCCTGCGTAAGCGGGTGTGGGCGGACAATAAAGTCTTAAACTGAACAAAATAGA
TCTAAACTATGACAATAAAGTCTTAAACTAGACAGAATAGTTGTAAACTGAAATCAGTCCAGTTATGCTG
TGAAAAAGCATACTGGACTTTTGTTATGGCTAAAGCAAACTCTTCATTTTCTGAAGTGCAAATTGCCCGT
CGTATTAAAGAGGGGCGTGGGGTTCGAGGTCGACGGTATCGATAAGCTAGCTTAATTAGCTGAGCTTGGA
CTCCTGTTGATAGATCCAGTAATGACCTCAGAACTCCATCTGGATTTGTTCAGAACGCTCGGTTGCCGCC
GGGCGTTTTTTATTGGTGAGAATCCAAGCTAGACTGCGATGAGTGGCAGGGCGGGGCGTAATTTTTTTAA
GGCAGTTATTGGTGCCCTTAAACGCCTGGGGTAATGACTCTCTAGCTTGAGGCATCAAATAAAACGAAAG
GCTCAGTCGAAAGACTGGGCCTTTCGTTTTATCTGTTGTTTGTCGGTGAACGCTCTCCTGAGTAGGACAA
ATCCGCCGCTAGGAGCTTGCGGCCCGGACGATCGAATTGGGGATCTTGAAGTACCTATTCCGAAGTTCCT
ATTCTCTAGAAAGTATAGGAACTTCAGAGCGCTTTTGAAGCTGATGTGCTTAAAAACTTACTCAATGGAA
TTCTAGATCGAATTGGCCGCGGCGTTGTGACAATTTACCGAACAACTCCGCGGCCGGGAAGCCGATCTCG
GCTTGAACGAATTGTTAGGTGGCGGTACTTGGGTCGATATCAAAGTGCATCACTTCTTCCCGTATGCCCA
ACTTTGTATAGAGAGCCACTGCGGGATCGTCACCGTAATCTGCTTGCACGTAGATCACATAAGCACCAAG
CGCGTTGGCCTCATGCTTGAGGAGATTGATGAGCGCGGTGGCAATGCCCTGCCTCCGGTGCTCGCCGGAG
ACTGCGAGATCATAGATATAGATCTCACTACGCGGCTGCTCAAACTTGGGCAGAACGTAAGCCGCGAGAG
CGCCAACAACCGCTTCTTGGTCGAAGGCAGCAAGCGCGATGAATGTCTTACTACGGAGCAAGTTCCCGAG
GTAATCGGAGTCCGGCTGATGTTGGGAGTAGGTGGCTACGTCTCCGAACTCACGACCGAAAAGATCAAGA
GCAGCCCGCATGGATTTGACTTGGTCAGGGCCGAGCCTACATGTGCGAATGATGCCCATACTTGAGCCAC
CTAACTTTGTTTTAGGGCGACTGCCCTGCTGCGTAACATCGTTGCTGCTGCGTAACATCGTTGCTGCTCC
ATAACATCAAACATCGACCCACGGCGTAACGCGCTTGCTGCTTGGATGCCCGAGGCATAGACTGTACAAA
AAAACAGTCATAACAAGCCATGAAAACCGCCACTGCGCCGTTACCACCGCTGCGTTCGGTCAAGGTTCTG
GACCAGTTGCGTGAGCGCATACGCTACTTGCATTACAGTTTACGAACCGAACAGGCTTATGTCAATTCGA
TCCATTGCTGTTGACAAAGGGAATCAGGGGATCTTGAAGTTCCTATTCCGAAGTTCCTATTCTCTAGAAA
GTATAGGAACTTCAGAGCGCTTTTGAAGCTAATTCGATCATGCATGAGCTCGAATTCCCGGGGATCCGTC
GACCTGCAGCCAAGCTTGCTCCCGTCGTTTTACAACGTCGTGACTGGGAAAACCCTGGCGTTACCCAACT
TAATCGCCTTGCAGCACATCCCCCTTTCGCCAGCTGGCGTAATAGCGAAGAGGCCCGCACCGATCGCCCT
TCCCAACAGTTGCGCAGCCTGAATGGCGAATGGCGCTTTGCCTGGTTTCCGGCACCAGAAGCGGTGCCGG
AAAGCTGGCTGGAGTGCGATCTTCCTGAGGCCGATACTGTCGTCGTCCCCTCAAACTGGCAGATGCACGG
TTACGATGCGCCCATCTACACCAACGTAACCTATCCCATTACGGTCAATCCGCCGTTTGTTCCCACGGAG
AATCCGACGGGTTGTTACTCGCTCACATTTAATGTTGATGAAAGCTGGCTACAGGAAGGCCAGACGCGAA
TTATTTTTGATGGCGTTAACTCGGCGTTTCATCTGTGGTGCAACGGGCGCTGGGTCGGTTACGGCCAGGA
CAGTCGTTTGCCGTCTGAATTTGACCTGAGCGCATTTTTACGCGCCGGAGAAAACCGCCTCGCGGTGATG
GTGCTGCGTTGGAGTGACGGCAGTTATCTGGAAGATCAGGATATGTGGCGGATGAGCGGCATTTTCCGTG
ACGTCTCGTTGCTGCATAAACCGACTACACAAATCAGCGATTTCCATGTTGCCACTCGCTTTAATGATGA
TTTCAGCCGCGCTGTACTGGAGGCTGAAGTTCAGATGTGCGGCGAGTTGCGTGACTACCTACGGGTAACA
GTTTCTTTATGGCAGGGTGAAACGCAGGTCGCCAGCGGCACCGCGCCTTTCGGCGGTGAAATTATCGATG
AGCGTGGTGGTTATGCCGATCGCGTCACACTACGTCTGAACGTCGAAAACCCGAAACTGTGGAGCGCCGA
AATCCCGAATCTCTATCGTGCGGTGGTTGAACTGCACACCGCCGACGGCACGCTGATTGAAGCAGAAGCC
TGCGATGTCGGTTTCCGCGAGGTGCGGATTGAAAATGGTCTGCTGCTGCTGAACGGCAAGCCGTTGCTGA
TTCGAGGCGTTAACCGTCACGAGCATCATCCTCTGCATGGTCAGGTCATGGATGAGCAGACGATGGTGCA
GGATATCCTGCTGATGAAGCAGAACAACTTTAACGCCGTGCGCTGTTCGCATTATCCGAACCATCCGCTG
TGGTACACGCTGTGCGACCGCTACGGCCTGTATGTGGTGGATGAAGCCAATATTGAAACCCACGGCATGG
TGCCAATGAATCGTCTGACCGATGATCCGCGCTGGCTACCGGCGATGAGCGAACGCGTAACGCGAATGGT
GCAGCGCGATCGTAATCACCCGAGTGTGATCATCTGGTCGCTGGGGAATGAATCAGGCCACGGCGCTAAT
CACGACGCGCTGTATCGCTGGATCAAATCTGTCGATCCTTCCCGCCCGGTGCAGTATGAAGGCGGCGGAG
CCGACACCACGGCCACCGATATTATTTGCCCGATGTACGCGCGCGTGGATGAAGACCAGCCCTTCCCGGC
TGTGCCGAAATGGTCCATCAAAAAATGGCTTTCGCTACCTGGAGAGACGCGCCCGCTGATCCTTTGCGAA
TACGCCCACGCGATGGGTAACAGTCTTGGCGGTTTCGCTAAATACTGGCAGGCGTTTCGTCAGTATCCCC
GTTTACAGGGCGGCTTCGTCTGGGACTGGGTGGATCAGTCGCTGATTAAATATGATGAAAACGGCAACCC
GTGGTCGGCTTACGGCGGTGATTTTGGCGATACGCCGAACGATCGCCAGTTCTGTATGAACGGTCTGGTC
TTTGCCGACCGCACGCCGCATCCAGCGCTGACGGAAGCAAAACACCAGCAGCAGTTTTTCCAGTTCCGTT
TATCCGGGCAAACCATCGAAGTGACCAGCGAATACCTGTTCCGTCATAGCGATAACGAGCTCCTGCACTG
GATGGTGGCGCTGGATGGTAAGCCGCTGGCAAGCGGTGAAGTGCCTCTGGATGTCGCTCCACAAGGTAAA
CAGTTGATTGAACTGCCTGAACTACCGCAGCCGGAGAGCGCCGGGCAACTCTGGCTCACAGTACGCGTAG
TGCAACCGAACGCGACCGCATGGTCAGAAGCCGGGCACATCAGCGCCTGGCAGCAGTGGCGTCTGGCGGA
AAACCTCAGTGTGACGCTCCCCGCCGCGTCCCACGCCATCCCGCATCTGACCACCAGCGAAATGGATTTT
TGCATCGAGCTGGGTAATAAGCGTTGGCAATTTAACCGCCAGTCAGGCTTTCTTTCACAGATGTGGATTG
GCGATAAAAAACAACTGCTGACGCCGCTGCGCGATCAGTTCACCCGTGCACCGCTGGATAACGACATTGG
CGTAAGTGAAGCGACCCGCATTGACCCTAACGCCTGGGTCGAACGCTGGAAGGCGGCGGGCCATTACCAG
GCCGAAGCAGCGTTGTTGCAGTGCACGGCAGATACACTTGCTGATGCGGTGCTGATTACGACCGCTCACG
CGTGGCAGCATCAGGGGAAAACCTTATTTATCAGCCGGAAAACCTACCGGATTGATGGTAGTGGTCAAAT
GGCGATTACCGTTGATGTTGAAGTGGCGAGCGATACACCGCATCCGGCGCGGATTGGCCTGAACTGCCAG
CTGGCGCAGGTAGCAGAGCGGGTAAACTGGCTCGGATTAGGGCCGCAAGAAAACTATCCCGACCGCCTTA
CTGCCGCCTGTTTTGACCGCTGGGATCTGCCATTGTCAGACATGTATACCCCGTACGTCTTCCCGAGCGA
AAACGGTCTGCGCTGCGGGACGCGCGAATTGAATTATGGCCCACACCAGTGGCGCGGCGACTTCCAGTTC
AACATCAGCCGCTACAGTCAACAGCAACTGATGGAAACCAGCCATCGCCATCTGCTGCACGCGGAAGAAG
GCACATGGCTGAATATCGACGGTTTCCATATGGGGATTGGTGGCGACGACTCCTGGAGCCCGTCAGTATC
GGCGGATTTCCAGCTGAGCGCCGGTCGCTACCATTACCAGTTGGTCTGGTGTCAAAAATAATAATAACCG
GGCAGGCCATGTCTGCCCGTATTTCGCGTAAGGAAATCCATTATGTACTATTTCCTTGCAGGCCAACCAG
ATAAGTGAAATCTAGTTCCAAACTATTTTGTCATTTTTAATTTTCGTATTAGCTTACGACGCTACACCCA
GTTCCCATCTATTTTGTCACTCTTCCCTAAATAATCCTTAAAAACTCCATTTCCACCCCTCCCAGTTCCC
AACTATTTTGTCCGCCCACAGCGGGGCATTTTTCTTCCTGTTATGTTTGGGCGCTGCATTAATGAATCGG
CCAACGCGCGGGGAGAGGCGGTTTGCGTATTGGGCGCTCTTCCGCTTCCTCGCTCACTGACTCGCTGCGC
TCGGTCGTTCGGCTGCGGCGAGCGGTATCAGCTCACTCAAAGGCGGTAATACGGTTATCCACAGAATCAG
GGGATAACGCAGGAAAGAACATGTGAGCAAAAGGCCAGCAAAAGGCCAGGAACCGTAAAAAGGCCGCGTT
GCTGGCGTTTTTCCATAGGCTCCGCCCCCCTGACGAGCATCACAAAAATCGACGCTCAAGTCAGAGGTGG
CGAAACCCGACAGGACTATAAAGATACCAGGCGTTTCCCCCTGGAAGCTCCCTCGTGCGCTCTCCTGTTC
CGACCCTGCCGCTTACCGGATACCTGTCCGCCTTTCTCCCTTCGGGAAGCGTGGCGCTTTCTCATAGCTC
ACGCTGTAGGTATCTCAGTTCGGTGTAGGTCGTTCGCTCCAAGCTGGGCTGTGTGCACGAACCCCCCGTT
CAGCCCGACCGCTGCGCCTTATCCGGTAACTATCGTCTTGAGTCCAACCCGGTAAGACACGACTTATCGC
CACTGGCAGCAGCCACTGGTAACAGGATTAGCAGAGCGAGGTATGTAGGCGGTGCTACAGAGTTCTTGAA
GTGGTGGCCTAACTACGGCTACACTAGAAGGACAGTATTTGGTATCTGCGCTCTGCTGAAGCCAGTTACC
TTCGGAAAAAGAGTTGGTAGCTCTTGATCCGGCAAACAAACCACCGCTGGTAGCGGTGGTTTTTTTGTTT
GCAAGCAGCAGATTACGCGCAGAAAAAAAGGATCTCAAGAAGATCCTTTGATCTTTTCTACGGGGTCTGA
CGCTCAGTGGAACGAAAACTCACGTTAAGGGATTTTGGTCATGAGATTATCAAAAAGGATCTTCACCTAG
ATCCTTTTAAATTAAAAATGAAGTTTTAAATCAATCTAAAGTATATATGAGTAAACTTGGTCTGACAGTT
ACCAATGCTTAATCAGTGAGGCACCTATCTCAGCGATCTGTCTATTTCGTTCATCCATAGTTGCCTGACT
CCCCGTCGTGTAGATAACTACGATACGGGAGGGCTTACCATCTGGCCCCAGTGCTGCAATGATACCGCGA
GACCCACGCTCACCGGCTCCAGATTTATCAGCAATAAACCAGCCAGCCGGAAGGGCCGAGCGCAGAAGTG
GTCCTGCAACTTTATCCGCCTCCATCCAGTCTATTAATTGTTGCCGGGAAGCTAGAGTAAGTAGTTCGCC
AGTTAATAGTTTGCGCAACGTTGTTGCCATTGCTACAGGCATCGTGGTGTCACGCTCGTCGTTTGGTATG
GCTTCATTCAGCTCCGGTTCCCAACGATCAAGGCGAGTTACATGATCCCCCATGTTGTGCAAAAAAGCGG
TTAGCTCCTTCGGTCCTCCGATCGTTGTCAGAAGTAAGTTGGCCGCAGTGTTATCACTCATGGTTATGGC
AGCACTGCATAATTCTCTTACTGTCATGCCATCCGTAAGATGCTTTTCTGTGACTGGTGAGTACTCAACC
AAGTCATTCTGAGAATAGTGTATGCGGCGACCGAGTTGCTCTTGCCCGGCGTCAATACGGGATAATACCG
CGCCACATAGCAGAACTTTAAAAGTGCTCATCATTGGAAAACGTTCTTCGGGGCGAAAACTCTCAAGGAT
CTTACCGCTGTTGAGATCCAGTTCGATGTAACCCACTCGTGCACCCAACTGATCTTCAGCATCTTTTACT
TTCACCAGCGTTTCTGGGTGAGCAAAAACAGGAAGGCAAAATGCCGCAAAAAAGGGAATAAGGGCGACAC
GGAAATGTTGAATACTCATACTCTTCCTTTTTCAATATTATTGAAGCATTTATCAGGGTTATTGTCTCAT
GAGCGGATACATATTTGAATGTATTTAGAAAAATAAACAAATAGGGGTTCCGCGCACATTTCCCCGAAAA
GTGCCACCTGACGTCTAAGAAACCATTATTATCATGACATTAACCTATAAAAATAGGCGTATCACGAGGC
CCTTTCGTC
