>Addgene plasmid #65027 | pUC18-mini-Tn7T-Gm-LacZ20 | addgene partial sequence | sequence record 112946 | pUC-4 5'-CAGTGAGCGAGGAAGCGGAAGAGCGCCCAA-3'
GATTCATTAATGCAGCGCCCAAACATAACAGGAAGAAAAATGCCCCGCTGTGGGCGGACAAAATAGTTGG
GAACTGGGAGGGGTGGAAATGGAGTTTTTAAGGATTATTTAGGGAAGAGTGACAAAATAGATGGGAACTG
GGTGTAGCGTCGTAAGCTAATACGAAAATTAAAAATGACAAAATAGTTTGGAACTAGATTTCACTTATCT
GGTTGGCCTGCAAGGAAATAGTACATAATGGATTTCCTTACGCGAAATACGGGCAGACATGGCCTGCCCG
GTTATTATTATTTTTGACACCAGACCAACTGGTAATGGTAGCGACCGGCGCTCAGCTGTAATTCCGCCGA
TACTGACGGGCTCCAGGAGTCGTCGCCACCAATCCCCATATGGAAACCGTCGATATTCAGCCATGTGCCT
TCTTCCGCGTGCAGCAGATGGCGATGGCTGGTTTCCATCAGTTGCTGTTGACTGTAGCGGCTGATGTTGA
ACTGGAAGTCGCCGCGCCACTGGTGTGGGCCATAATTCAATTCGCGCGTCCCGCAGCGCAGACCGTTTTC
GCTCGGGAAGACGTACGGGATATACATGTCTGACAATGGCAGATCCCAGCGGTCAAAACAGGCGGCAGTA
AGGCGGTCGGGATAGTTTTCTTGCGGCCCTAATCCGAGCCAGTTTACCCGCTCTGCTACCTGCGCCAGCT
GGCAGTTCAGGCCAATCCGCGCCGGATGCGGTGTATCGCTCGCCACTTCAACATCAACGGTAATCGCCAT
TTGACCACTACCATCAATCCGGTAGG
