>Addgene plasmid #65027 | pUC18-mini-Tn7T-Gm-LacZ20 | addgene partial sequence | sequence record 115243 | LacZ-R 5'-GACAGTATCGGCCTCAGGAA-3'
GCTTCTGGTGCCGGAAACCAGGCAAAGCGCCATTCGCCATTCAGGCTGCGCAACTGTTGGGAAGGGCGAT
CGGTGCGGGCCTCTTCGCTATTACGCCAGCTGGCGAAAGGGGGATGTGCTGCAAGGCGATTAAGTTGGGT
AACGCCAGGGTTTTCCCAGTCACGACGTTGTAAAACGACGGGAGCAAGCTTGGCTGCAGGTCGACGGATC
CCCGGGAATTCGAGCTCATGCATGATCGAATTAGCTTCAAAAGCGCTCTGAAGTTCCTATACTTTCTAGA
GAATAGGAACTTCGGAATAGGAACTTCAAGATCCCCTGATTCCCTTTGTCAACAGCAATGGATCGAATTG
ACATAAGCCTGTTCGGTTCGTAAACTGTAATGCAAGTAGCGTATGCGCTCACGCAACTGGTCCAGAACCT
TGACCGAACGCAGCGGTGGTAACGGCGCAGTGGCGGTTTTCATGGCTTGTTATGACTGTTTTTTTGTACA
GTCTATGCCTCGGGCATCCAAGCAGCAAGCGCGTTACGCCGTGGGTCGATGTTTGATGTTATGGAGCAGC
AACGATGTTACGCAGCAGCAACGATGTTACGCAGCAGGGCAGTCGCCCTAAAACAAAGTTAGGTGGCTCA
AGTATGGGCATCATTCGCACATGTAGGCTCGGCCCTGACCAAGTCAAATCCATGCGGGCTGCTCTTGATC
TTTTCGGTCGTGAGTTCGGAGACGTAGCCACCTACTCCCAACATCAGCCGGACTCCGATTACCTCGGGAA
CTTGCTCCGTAGTAAGACATTCATCGCGCTTGCTGCCTTCGA
