>Addgene plasmid #65027 | pUC18-mini-Tn7T-Gm-LacZ20 | addgene partial sequence | sequence record 115244 | pBluescript-KS 5'-TCGAGGTCGACGGTATC-3'
TCCTGTTGATAGATCCAGTAATGACCTCAGAACTCCATCTGGATTTGTTCAGAACGCTCGGTTGCCGCCG
GGCGTTTTTTATTGGTGAGAATCCAAGCTAGACTGCGATGAGTGGCAGGGCGGGGCGTAATTTTTTTAAG
GCAGTTATTGGTGCCCTTAAACGCCTGGGGTAATGACTCTCTAGCTTGAGGCATCAAATAAAACGAAAGG
CTCAGTCGAAAGACTGGGCCTTTCGTTTTATCTGTTGTTTGTCGGTGAACGCTCTCCTGAGTAGGACAAA
TCCGCCGCTAGGAGCTTGCGGCCCGGACGATCGAATTGGGGATCTTGAAGTACCTATTCCGAAGTTCCTA
TTCTCTAGAAAGTATAGGAACTTCAGAGCGCTTTTGAAGCTGATGTGCTTAAAAACTTACTCAATGGAAT
TCTAGATCGAATTGGCCGCGGCGTTGTGACAATTTACCGAACAACTCCGCGGCCGGGAAGCCGATCTCGG
CTTGAACGAATTGTTAGGTGGCGGTACTTGGGTCGATATCAAAGTGCATCACTTCTTCCCGTATGCCCAA
CTTTGTATAGAGAGCCACTGCGGGATCGTCACCGTAATCTGCTTGCACGTAGATCACATAAGCACCAAGC
GCGTTGGCCTCATGCTTGAGGAGATTGATGAGCGCGGTGGCAATGCCCTGCCTCCGGTGCTCGCCGGAGA
CTGCGAGATCATAGATATAGATCTCACTACGCGGCTGCTC
